>Addgene plasmid #160530 | pTricHis-ILY-HB2lock | addgene full sequence | sequence record 322544 | Addgene NGS Result
TTCTGGCGTCAGGCAGCCATCGGAAGCTGTGGTATGGCTGTGCAGGTCGTAAATCACTGCATAATTCGTG
TCGCTCAAGGCGCACTCCCGTTCTGGATAATGTTTTTTGCGCCGACATCATAACGGTTCTGGCAAATATT
CTGAAATGAGCTGTTGACAATTAATCATCCGGCTCGTATAATGTGTGGAATTGTGAGCGGATAACAATTT
CACACAGGAAACAGCGCCGCTGAGAAAAAGCGAAGCGGCACTGCTCTTTAACAATTTATCAGACAATCTG
TGTGGGCACTCGACCGGAATTATCGATTAACTTTATTATTAAAAATTAAAGAGGTATATATTAATGTATC
GATTAAATAAGGAGGAATAAACCATGGGGGGTTCTCATCATCATCATCATCATGGTATGGCTAGCATGAC
TGGTGGACAGCAAATGGGTCGGGATCTGTACGACGATGACGATAAGGATCGATGGGGATCCGAAACCCCG
ACGAAACCGAAAGCGGCCCAGACCGAAAAGAAAACCGAGAAAAAACCGGAAAACAGCAATTCTGAAGCAG
CTAAAAAAGCGCTGAACGATTATATTTGGGGCCTGCAGTACGACAAACTGAACATCCTGACCCATCAAGG
TGAAAAACTGAAAAATCATAGCTCTCGTGAAGCCTTTCACCGTCCGGGCGAATACGTGGTTATCGAAAAG
AAAAAACAGAGTATCTCCAACGCGACCTCGAAACTGAGCGTGAGTTCCGCCAATGATGACCGTATTTTTC
CGGGCGCGCTGCTGAAAGCTGATCAAAGCCTGCTGGAAAACCTGCCGACCCTGATTCCGGTCAATCGCGG
TAAAACCACGATCTCAGTGAACCTGCCGGGCCTGAAAAACGGTGAATCGAATCTGACGGTCGAAAACCCG
TCAAATTCGACCGTGCGTACGGCGGTTAACAATCTGGTCGAAAAATGGATTCAGAACTACAGTAAAACCC
ATGCAGTGCCGGCTCGCATGCAGTGCGAAAGCATCTCTGCACAAAGTATGTCCCAGCTGCAAGCGAAATT
TGGCGCCGATTTCAGCAAAGTGGGTGCTCCGCTGAACGTGGACTTTTCATCGGTTCACAAAGGCGAAAAA
CAGGTTTTCATCGCAAACTTCCGTCAAGTTTACTACACCGCTTCTGTCGATAGTCCGAACAGCCCGTCGG
CGCTGTTCGGCAGTGGTATTACCCCGACGGACCTGATCAACCGTGGCGTTAATTCCAAAACCCCGCCGGT
CTATGTGTCCAATGTGAGCTATGGCCGCGCGATGTACGTTAAATTTGAAACCACGAGCAAATCTACCAAA
GTGCAGGCGGCCATCTGTGCCGTCGTGAAAGGCGCAAAACTGAAAGCTGGTACGGAATACGAAAACATCC
TGAAAAACACCAAAATCACGGCAGTTGTCCTGGGCGGTAATCCGGGCGAAGCCAGCAAAGTTATTACCGG
TAATATCGATACGCTGAAAGACCTGATTCAGAAAGGTTCGAACTTTAGCGCGCAATCTCCGGCCGTTCCG
ATCAGTTATACCACGTCCTTCGTCAAAGATAATAGCATTGCAACCATCCAGAACAATACGGACTATATTG
AAACCAAAGTGACGTCTTACAAAGATGGCGCTCTGACCCTGAACCATGACGGTGCGTTTGTCGCCCGCTT
CTATGTGTACTGGGAAGAACTGGGCCACGATGCAGACGGTTATGAAACCATTCGTAGTCGCTCCTGGTCA
GGCAACGGTTATAATCGTGGCGCCCATTACAGCACCACGCTGCGCTTTAAGGGTAACGTTCGTAATATCC
GCGTTAAAGTCCTGGGCGCAACCGGTCTGGCTTGGGAACCGTGGCGTCTGATTTACAGCAAAAACGATCT
GCCGCTGGTGCCGCAGCGCAATATCTCTACCTGGGGCACCACGCTGCACCCGCAATTCGAAGATAAAGTG
GTTAAAGATAACACGGACTAAGAATTCGAAGCTTGGCTGTTTTGGCGGATGAGAGAAGATTTTCAGCCTG
ATACAGATTAAATCAGAACGCAGAAGCGGTCTGATAAAACAGAATTTGCCTGGCGGCAGTAGCGCGGTGG
TCCCACCTGACCCCATGCCGAACTCAGAAGTGAAACGCCGTAGCGCCGATGGTAGTGTGGGGTCTCCCCA
TGCGAGAGTAGGGAACTGCCAGGCATCAAATAAAACGAAAGGCTCAGTCGAAAGACTGGGCCTTTCGTTT
TATCTGTTGTTTGTCGGTGAACGCTCTCCTGAGTAGGACAAATCCGCCGGGAGCGGATTTGAACGTTGCG
AAGCAACGGCCCGGAGGGTGGCGGGCAGGACGCCCGCCATAAACTGCCAGGCATCAAATTAAGCAGAAGG
CCATCCTGACGGATGGCCTTTTTGCGTTTCTACAAACTCTTTTGTTTATTTTTCTAAATACATTCAAATA
TGTATCCGCTCATGAGACAATAACCCTGATAAATGCTTCAATAATATTGAAAAAGGAAGAGTATGAGTAT
TCAACATTTCCGTGTCGCCCTTATTCCCTTTTTTGCGGCATTTTGCCTTCCTGTTTTTGCTCACCCAGAA
ACGCTGGTGAAAGTAAAAGATGCTGAAGATCAGTTGGGTGCACGAGTGGGTTACATCGAACTGGATCTCA
ACAGCGGTAAGATCCTTGAGAGTTTTCGCCCCGAAGAACGTTTTCCAATGATGAGCACTTTTAAAGTTCT
GCTATGTGGCGCGGTATTATCCCGTGTTGACGCCGGGCAAGAGCAACTCGGTCGCCGCATACACTATTCT
CAGAATGACTTGGTTGAGTACTCACCAGTCACAGAAAAGCATCTTACGGATGGCATGACAGTAAGAGAAT
TATGCAGTGCTGCCATAACCATGAGTGATAACACTGCGGCCAACTTACTTCTGACAACGATCGGAGGACC
GAAGGAGCTAACCGCTTTTTTGCACAACATGGGGGATCATGTAACTCGCCTTGATCGTTGGGAACCGGAG
CTGAATGAAGCCATACCAAACGACGAGCGTGACACCACGATGCCTGTAGCAATGGCAACAACGTTGCGCA
AACTATTAACTGGCGAACTACTTACTCTAGCTTCCCGGCAACAATTAATAGACTGGATGGAGGCGGATAA
AGTTGCAGGACCACTTCTGCGCTCGGCCCTTCCGGCTGGCTGGTTTATTGCTGATAAATCTGGAGCCGGT
GAGCGTGGGTCTCGCGGTATCATTGCAGCACTGGGGCCAGATGGTAAGCCCTCCCGTATCGTAGTTATCT
ACACGACGGGGAGTCAGGCAACTATGGATGAACGAAATAGACAGATCGCTGAGATAGGTGCCTCACTGAT
TAAGCATTGGTAACTGTCAGACCAAGTTTACTCATATATACTTTAGATTGATTTAAAACTTCATTTTTAA
TTTAAAAGGATCTAGGTGAAGATCCTTTTTGATAATCTCATGACCAAAATCCCTTAACGTGAGTTTTCGT
TCCACTGAGCGTCAGACCCCGTAGAAAAGATCAAAGGATCTTCTTGAGATCCTTTTTTTCTGCGCGTAAT
CTGCTGCTTGCAAACAAAAAAACCACCGCTACCAGCGGTGGTTTGTTTGCCGGATCAAGAGCTACCAACT
CTTTTTCCGAAGGTAACTGGCTTCAGCAGAGCGCAGATACCAAATACTGTCCTTCTAGTGTAGCCGTAGT
TAGGCCACCACTTCAAGAACTCTGTAGCACCGCCTACATACCTCGCTCTGCTAATCCTGTTACCAGTGGC
TGCTGCCAGTGGCGATAAGTCGTGTCTTACCGGGTTGGACTCAAGACGATAGTTACCGGATAAGGCGCAG
CGGTCGGGCTGAACGGGGGGTTCGTGCACACAGCCCAGCTTGGAGCGAACGACCTACACCGAACTGAGAT
ACCTACAGCGTGAGCTATGAGAAAGCGCCACGCTTCCCGAAGGGAGAAAGGCGGACAGGTATCCGGTAAG
CGGCAGGGTCGGAACAGGAGAGCGCACGAGGGAGCTTCCAGGGGGAAACGCCTGGTATCTTTATAGTCCT
GTCGGGTTTCGCCACCTCTGACTTGAGCGTCGATTTTTGTGATGCTCGTCAGGGGGGCGGAGCCTATGGA
AAAACGCCAGCAACGCGGCCTTTTTACGGTTCCTGGCCTTTTGCTGGCCTTTTGCTCACATGTTCTTTCC
TGCGTTATCCCCTGATTCTGTGGATAACCGTATTACCGCCTTTGAGTGAGCTGATACCGCTCGCCGCAGC
CGAACGACCGAGCGCAGCGAGTCAGTGAGCGAGGAAGCGGAAGAGCGCCTGATGCGGTATTTTCTCCTTA
CGCATCTGTGCGGTATTTCACACCGCATATGGTGCACTCTCAGTACAATCTGCTCTGATGCCGCATAGTT
AAGCCAGTATACACTCCGCTATCGCTACGTGACTGGGTCATGGCTGCGCCCCGACACCCGCCAACACCCG
CTGACGCGCCCTGACGGGCTTGTCTGCTCCCGGCATCCGCTTACAGACAAGCTGTGACCGTCTCCGGGAG
CTGCATGTGTCAGAGGTTTTCACCGTCATCACCGAAACGCGCGAGGCAGCAGATCAATTCGCGCGCGAAG
GCGAAGCGGCATGCATTTACGTTGACACCATCGAATGGTGCAAAACCTTTCGCGGTATGGCATGATAGCG
CCCGGAAGAGAGTCAATTCAGGGTGGTGAATGTGAAACCAGTAACGTTATACGATGTCGCAGAGTATGCC
GGTGTCTCTTATCAGACCGTTTCCCGCGTGGTGAACCAGGCCAGCCACGTTTCTGCGAAAACGCGGGAAA
AAGTGGAAGCGGCGATGGCGGAGCTGAATTACATTCCCAACCGCGTGGCACAACAACTGGCGGGCAAACA
GTCGTTGCTGATTGGCGTTGCCACCTCCAGTCTGGCCCTGCACGCGCCGTCGCAAATTGTCGCGGCGATT
AAATCTCGCGCCGATCAACTGGGTGCCAGCGTGGTGGTGTCGATGGTAGAACGAAGCGGCGTCGAAGCCT
GTAAAGCGGCGGTGCACAATCTTCTCGCGCAACGCGTCAGTGGGCTGATCATTAACTATCCGCTGGATGA
CCAGGATGCCATTGCTGTGGAAGCTGCCTGCACTAATGTTCCGGCGTTATTTCTTGATGTCTCTGACCAG
ACACCCATCAACAGTATTATTTTCTCCCATGAAGACGGTACGCGACTGGGCGTGGAGCATCTGGTCGCAT
TGGGTCACCAGCAAATCGCGCTGTTAGCGGGCCCATTAAGTTCTGTCTCGGCGCGTCTGCGTCTGGCTGG
CTGGCATAAATATCTCACTCGCAATCAAATTCAGCCGATAGCGGAACGGGAAGGCGACTGGAGTGCCATG
TCCGGTTTTCAACAAACCATGCAAATGCTGAATGAGGGCATCGTTCCCACTGCGATGCTGGTTGCCAACG
ATCAGATGGCGCTGGGCGCAATGCGCGCCATTACCGAGTCCGGGCTGCGCGTTGGTGCGGATATCTCGGT
AGTGGGATACGACGATACCGAAGACAGCTCATGTTATATCCCGCCGTTAACCACCATCAAACAGGATTTT
CGCCTGCTGGGGCAAACCAGCGTGGACCGCTTGCTGCAACTCTCTCAGGGCCAGGCGGTGAAGGGCAATC
AGCTGTTGCCCGTCTCACTGGTGAAAAGAAAAACCACCCTGGCGCCCAATACGCAAACCGCCTCTCCCCG
CGCGTTGGCCGATTCATTAATGCAGCTGGCACGACAGGTTTCCCGACTGGAAAGCGGGCAGTGAGCGCAA
CGCAATTAATGTAAGTTAGCGCGAATTGATCTGGTTTGACAGCTTATCATCGACTGCACGGTGCACCAAT
GC
Features (pLannotate 1.2.2; 20 found; start..end, strand, type, name):
    154..183     +  promoter       trc promoter: strong E. coli promoter; hybrid between the trp and lac UV5 promoters
    191..207     +  protein_bind   lac operator: The lac repressor binds to the lac operator to inhibit transcription in E. coli. This inhibition can be relieved by adding lactose or isopropyl-β-D-thiogalactopyranoside (IPTG). lac repressor encoded by lacI
    224..293     +  misc_feature   rrnG antiterminator: antiterminator from the E. coli rrnG leader region (Berg et al., 1989)
    344..370     +  CDS            minicistron: synthetic cistron containing a ribosome binding site (Shine-Dalgarno sequence), for enhancing the bacterial expression of a downstream cistron (Schoner, 1997) This first cistron should terminate 3 bp upstream of the ATG for the second cistron.
    386..406     +  CDS            capTEV™ (fragment): composite tag for in vivo biotinylation, TEV protease cleavage, and 6xHis tagging
    407..439     +  CDS            T7 tag (gene 10 leader): leader peptide from bacteriophage T7 gene 10 promotes efficient translation in E. coli
    443..466     +  CDS            Xpress™ tag: Xpress™ epitope tag, including an enterokinase recognition and cleavage site
    560..1969    +  CDS            ply: TACY_STRP2 - Experimental evidence at protein level: Swiss-Prot protein existence level 1. A cholesterol-dependent toxin that causes cytolysis by forming pores in cholesterol-containing host membranes. After binding to target membranes, the protein undergoes a major conformation change, leading to its insertion in the host membrane and formation of an oligomeric pore complex. Cholesterol is required for binding to host membranes, membrane insertion and pore formation; cholesterol binding is mediated by a Thr-Leu pair in the C-terminus. Can be reversibly inactivated by oxidation. From Streptoco
   2078..2193    +  ncRNA          5S rRNA: Accession: RF00001 - 5S ribosomal RNA
   2197..2283    +  terminator     rrnB T1 terminator: Escherichia coli rrnB; transcription terminator T1 from the E. coli rrnB gene
   2375..2402    +  terminator     rrnB T2 terminator: transcription terminator T2 from the E. coli rrnB gene
   2421..2512    +  promoter       AmpR promoter: bla
   2513..3373    +  CDS            AmpR: β-lactamase; bla; confers resistance to ampicillin, carbenicillin, and related antibiotics
   3544..4132    +  rep_origin     ori: high-copy-number ColE1/pMB1/pBR322/pUC origin of replication
   4318..4458    -  misc_feature   bom: basis of mobility region from pBR322
   4560..4600    -  CDS            rop (fragment): Rop protein, which maintains plasmids at low copy number; rop
   4644..4721    +  promoter       lacIq promoter: lacI (mutant); In the lacIq allele, a single base change in the promoter boosts expression of the lacI gene about 10-fold.
   4722..5804    +  CDS            lacI: lac repressor; lacI; The lac repressor binds to the lac operator to inhibit transcription in E. coli. This inhibition can be relieved by adding lactose or isopropyl-β-D-thiogalactopyranoside (IPTG).
   5846..5863    +  promoter       tet promoter (fragment): E. coli promoter for tetracycline efflux protein gene
   5859..78      -  CDS            yciV (fragment) (across the origin): RNAAM_ECOLI - Also known as trpH From Escherichia coli (strain K12).
