[The description below was written by a language model from this plasmid's Addgene catalogue record and pLannotate feature annotations shown in this document.]
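Description:
pTricHis-ILY-HB2lock is a bacterial expression plasmid built on the commercial pTricHisA backbone (as spelled in the record) for producing an engineered variant of intermedilysin (ILY), the cholesterol-dependent cytolysin of Streptococcus intermedius. It replicates in E. coli from a high-copy ColE1/pMB1-type origin and is selected with ampicillin through the β-lactamase gene. A pBR322 bom region and only a fragment of rop are also annotated. The plasmid carries its own lacI gene under the lacIq promoter, so repression of the expression cassette does not depend on the host strain.

Transcription of the insert is driven by the trc promoter, a strong trp/lac hybrid, controlled by an adjacent lac operator and therefore inducible with IPTG. Downstream lie the rrnG antiterminator and a short minicistron that provides a ribosome binding site to boost translation of the following reading frame. The backbone then supplies an N-terminal leader containing a His tag, the T7 gene 10 leader and the Xpress epitope with its enterokinase cleavage site, fused to the ILY coding sequence. The annotation tool labels the insert as the homologous pneumococcal toxin pneumolysin, which reflects sequence similarity within this toxin family rather than the actual insert. The rrnB T1 and T2 terminators close the cassette.

According to the depositor, the 1608 bp ILY gene is codon optimized and had all native cysteines removed before Y208C and D322C were introduced. The "lock" name suggests that this cysteine pair is meant to form a constraining disulfide, although the record does not say so explicitly. The construct is intended for recombinant expression and His-tag purification of this variant, in connection with structural and mechanistic studies of cytolysin activity and membrane specificity.
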