Addgene plasmid #160530: pTricHis-ILY-HB2lock
Purpose: Expression of inserted ILY variant
Depositing lab: Doryen Bubeck. Depositing organization: Imperial College London. Publication: Structural basis for tuning activity and membrane specificity of bacterial cytolysins. Shah NR, Voisin TB, Parsons ES, Boyd CM, Hoogenboom BW, Bubeck D. Nat Commun. 2020 Nov 16;11(1):5818. doi: 10.1038/s41467-020-19482-6. PubMed 33199689.
Backbone
  Vector backbone: pTricHisA
  Backbone manufacturer: ThermoFisher
  Vector type: Bacterial Expression
Growth in bacteria
  Bacterial resistance: Ampicillin, 100 μg/mL
  Growth temperature: 37°C
  Growth strain: DH5alpha
  Growth instructions: Depositor recommends using BL21 (DE3) for protein expression and purification.
  Copy number: High Copy
Gene/Insert
  Gene/Insert name: ILY-HB2lock
  Species: Streptococcus intermedius
  Insert size (bp): 1608
  Mutation: Y208C, D322C
  Tag / fusion protein: His-Tag (N terminal on backbone)
  Cloning method: Restriction Enzyme; 5′ cloning site Unknown (unknown if destroyed); 3′ cloning site Unknown (unknown if destroyed)
Terms and licenses: Academic/Nonprofit Terms; Industry Terms: Not Available to Industry
Depositor comments: ILY gene is codon optimized, and all native Cys removed, before additional mutations were added.
How to cite: pTricHis-ILY-HB2lock was a gift from Doryen Bubeck (Addgene plasmid # 160530 ; http://n2t.net/addgene:160530 ; RRID:Addgene_160530)
